>Addgene plasmid #73280 | pCfB3040(XII-4 MarkerFree) | depositor full sequence | sequence record 166360 | Full plasmid sequence
ACCAATGCTTAATCAGTGAGGCACCTATCTCAGCGATCTGTCTATTTCGTTCATCCATAGTTGCCTGACT
CCCCGTCGTGTAGATAACTACGATACGGGAGGGCTTACCATCTGGCCCCAGCGCTGCGATGATACCGCGA
GAACCACGCTCACCGGCTCCGGATTTATCAGCAATAAACCAGCCAGCCGGAAGGGCCGAGCGCAGAAGTG
GTCCTGCAACTTTATCCGCCTCCATCCAGTCTATTAATTGTTGCCGGGAAGCTAGAGTAAGTAGTTCGCC
AGTTAATAGTTTGCGCAACGTTGTTGCCATCGCTACAGGCATCGTGGTGTCACGCTCGTCGTTTGGTATG
GCTTCATTCAGCTCCGGTTCCCAACGATCAAGGCGAGTTACATGATCCCCCATGTTGTGCAAAAAAGCGG
TTAGCTCCTTCGGTCCTCCGATCGTTGTCAGAAGTAAGTTGGCCGCAGTGTTATCACTCATGGTTATGGC
AGCACTGCATAATTCTCTTACTGTCATGCCATCCGTAAGATGCTTTTCTGTGACTGGTGAGTACTCAACC
AAGTCATTCTGAGAATAGTGTATGCGGCGACCGAGTTGCTCTTGCCCGGCGTCAATACGGGATAATACCG
CGCCACATAGCAGAACTTTAAAAGTGCTCATCATTGGAAAACGTTCTTCGGGGCGAAAACTCTCAAGGAT
CTTACCGCTGTTGAGATCCAGTTCGATGTAACCCACTCGTGCACCCAACTGATCTTCAGCATCTTTTACT
TTCACCAGCGTTTCTGGGTGAGCAAAAACAGGAAGGCAAAATGCCGCAAAAAAGGGAATAAGGGCGACAC
GGAAATGTTGAATACTCATATTCTTCCTTTTTCAATATTATTGAAGCATTTATCAGGGTTATTGTCTCAT
GAGCGGATACATATTTGAATGTATTTAGAAAAATAAACAAATAGGGGTCAGTGTTACAACCAATTAACCA
ATTCTGAACATTATCGCGAGCCCATTTATACCTGAATATGGCTCATAACACCCCTTGTTTGCCTGGCGGC
AGTAGCGCGGTGGTCCCACCTGACCCCATGCCGAACTCAGAAGTGAAACGCCGTAGCGCCGATGGTAGTG
TGGGGACTCCCCATGCGAGAGTAGGGAACTGCCAGGCATCAAATAAAACGAAAGGCTCAGTCGAAAGACT
GGGCCTTTCGCCCGGGCTAATTATGGGGTGTCGCCCTTATTCGACTCTATAGTGAAGTTCCTATTCTCTA
GAAAGTATAGGAACTTCTGAAGTGGGGATTTAAATGCGGCCGCGCTGAGGGTTTAATGTATCCGGCTGTT
CCTTCATAGCCCTTTCAATGAACGTTGCAGCCCTTTGAAGATTGGCCATTTTGTCAGGACTCGAGCCTGA
CAGTTGGACCAACGCAACTTTAATTTTTTGTGAAAGAATCTTCGAAGCACTCATACTGGCGATCTTCACG
CCCTCCTGCTATTACAAAAGCTGTGTTTTTACAAGAATCAAATTAAGTTAGCAAGATATTATACAACATT
ATTGATAATTTCAATATCGTGTTCGTACCTGATGACGTATCTGTGCATTGATAAGGCCCGCATGGTTTCA
GAAAGCAGAGCGGAACGATTCCAAATTAGTGGCCTTGTGCTTTGCATGTCAATTGTGTTACCTTCAGCTC
GTGGATTTGTTTTATCAATACACAGTCTACAGTCAAGAATTTTTTTTATCAAATTTTGCGTTCGAGCGTA
TAAAATAGCCGCTGTAGCTACTTAAGTTCCTGTTCAGCGATAGTTTTTTTCCATCACACGTACTATGGCA
ATTAAGTCCTCAGCGAGCTCGCATGGAATGCGTGCGATGAGCGACCTCATGCTATACCTGAGAAAGCAAC
CTGACCTACAGGAAAGAGTTACTCAAGAATAAGAATTTTCGTTTTAAAACCTAAGAGTCACTTTAAAATT
TGTATACACTTATTTTTTTTATAACTTATTTAATAATAAAAATCATAAATCATAAGAAATTCGCTTATTT
AGAAGTGTCAACAACGTATCTACCAACGGAATGCGTGCGATCGCGTGCATTCATCCGCTCTAACCGAAAA
GGAAGGAGTTAGACAACCTGAAGTCTAGGTCCCTATTTATTTTTTTATAGTTATGTTAGTATTAAGAACG
TTATTTATATTTCAAATTTTTCTTTTTTTTCTGTACAGACGCGTGTACGCATGTAACATTATACTGAAAA
CCTTGCTTGAGAAGGTTTTGGGACGCTCGAAGATCGCGTCCCAATTCGCCCTATAGTGAGTCGTATTACG
CGCGCTCACTGGCCGTCGTTTTACAACGTCGTGACTGGGAAAACCCTGGCGTTACCCCTGCAGGACTAGT
GCTGAGGCATTAATAGTTTACTCAATTCTTGAAGCCAATTTGTACAATTCCCCATTAGAGTCAAATAAAA
GGATGCCTCACGGAGGTATGTTACCCGCGCTATTTCACATGGCTCATTGAATTAGAGGTGGAATTTGGTG
TACCCTCCCCTCCTCATCTGATGAAGTAGTGATCCGACAATTCTTAAAAGTTGTAGACATTACTTTTACC
ACCAACTAAGTTGTATTTATATTGCTACCCTTATCCTTTTATATCTAACTAGCGCTCATAAGGTTGGGGC
AATACTAAAACTGTGTTCTTATTCAACTCATTAAATACGTGGCAGTACGTACCCTATTAGAAACAATAGG
AAACAGCAGAGTCGGAAGAAGCCAAATGCCAGATTTGAAGTCCAAAACCTTGTCAAGCCAATCTTTGGGA
GCGGCTATTCCTCCAGAAATTGTGTACCAAATACTTACATACCAGTTTAGGGATTTGTTAAGAAATGACC
ATCCAGGTACGGCAGAAAATTAAGACCTCAGCGCGGCCGCAAATTTAAATAAAATGAAGTGAAGTTCCTA
TACTTTCTAGAGAATAGGAACTTCTATAGTGAGTCGAATAAGGGCGACACAAAATTTATTCTAAATGCAT
AATAAATACTGATAACATCTTATAGTTTGTATTATATTTTGTATTATCGTTGACATGTATAATTTTGATA
TCAAAAACTGATTTTCCCTTTATTATTTTCGAGATTTATTTTCTTAATTCTCTTTAACAAACTAGAAATA
TTGTATATACAAAAAATCATAAATAATAGATGAATAGTTTAATTATAGGTGTTCATCAATCGAAAAAGCA
ACGTATCTTATTTAAAGTGCGTTGCTTTTTTCTCATTTATAAGGTTAAATAATTCTCATATATCAAGCAA
AGTGACAGGCGCCCTTAAATATTCTGACAAATGCTCTTTCCCTAAACTCCCCCCATAAAAAAACCCGCCG
AAGCGGGTTTTTACGTTATTTGCGGATTAACGATTACTCGTTATCAGAACCGCCCAGGGGGCCCGAGCTT
AAGACTGGCCGTCGTTTTACAACACAGAAAGAGTTTGTAGAAACGCAAAAAGGCCATCCGTCAGGGGCCT
TCTGCTTAGTTTGATGCCTGGCAGTTCCCTACTCTCGCCTTCCGCTTCCTCGCTCACTGACTCGCTGCGC
TCGGTCGTTCGGCTGCGGCGAGCGGTATCAGCTCACTCAAAGGCGGTAATACGGTTATCCACAGAATCAG
GGGATAACGCAGGAAAGAACATGTGAGCAAAAGGCCAGCAAAAGGCCAGGAACCGTAAAAAGGCCGCGTT
GCTGGCGTTTTTCCATAGGCTCCGCCCCCCTGACGAGCATCACAAAAATCGACGCTCAAGTCAGAGGTGG
CGAAACCCGACAGGACTATAAAGATACCAGGCGTTTCCCCCTGGAAGCTCCCTCGTGCGCTCTCCTGTTC
CGACCCTGCCGCTTACCGGATACCTGTCCGCCTTTCTCCCTTCGGGAAGCGTGGCGCTTTCTCATAGCTC
ACGCTGTAGGTATCTCAGTTCGGTGTAGGTCGTTCGCTCCAAGCTGGGCTGTGTGCACGAACCCCCCGTT
CAGCCCGACCGCTGCGCCTTATCCGGTAACTATCGTCTTGAGTCCAACCCGGTAAGACACGACTTATCGC
CACTGGCAGCAGCCACTGGTAACAGGATTAGCAGAGCGAGGTATGTAGGCGGTGCTACAGAGTTCTTGAA
GTGGTGGGCTAACTACGGCTACACTAGAAGAACAGTATTTGGTATCTGCGCTCTGCTGAAGCCAGTTACC
TTCGGAAAAAGAGTTGGTAGCTCTTGATCCGGCAAACAAACCACCGCTGGTAGCGGTGGTTTTTTTGTTT
GCAAGCAGCAGATTACGCGCAGAAAAAAAGGATCTCAAGAAGATCCTTTGATCTTTTCTACGGGGTCTGA
CGCTCAGTGGAACGACGCGCGCGTAACTCACGTTAAGGGATTTTGGTCATGAGCTTGCGCCGTCCCGTCA
AGTCAGCGTAATGCTCTGCTTTT
Features (pLannotate 1.2.2; 16 found; start..end, strand, type, name):
    862..958     -  promoter       AmpR promoter (fragment): bla
    988..1012    -  CDS            KanR (fragment): aminoglycoside phosphotransferase; aph(3')-Ia; confers resistance to kanamycin
   1041..1156    +  ncRNA          5S rRNA: Accession: RF00001 - 5S ribosomal RNA
   1160..1200    +  terminator     rrnB T1 terminator (fragment): transcription terminator T1 from the E. coli rrnB gene
   1244..1277    +  protein_bind   FRT (minimal): supports FLP-mediated excision but not integration (Turan and Bode, 2011) FLP recombinase from the Saccharomyces cerevisiae 2μ plasmid
   1317..1454    -  CDS            NIT3 (fragment): NIT3_YEAST - Experimental evidence at protein level: Swiss-Prot protein existence level 1. Possesses omega-amidase activity (PubMed:28373563). The role of omega-amidase is to remove potentially toxic intermediates by converting 2-oxoglutaramate and 2-oxosuccinamate to biologically useful 2-oxoglutarate and oxaloacetate, respectively. From Saccharomyces cerevisiae (strain ATCC 204508 / S288c) (Baker's yeast).
   1859..2024    -  terminator     ADH1 terminator: S. cerevisiae ADH1; transcription terminator for the S. cerevisiae alcohol dehydrogenase 1 (ADH1) gene
   2083..2272    +  terminator     CYC1 terminator: S. cerevisiae CYC1; transcription terminator for CYC1
   2290..2308    -  promoter       T7 promoter: promoter for bacteriophage T7 RNA polymerase
   2316..2367    +  CDS            lacZα (fragment): LacZα fragment of β-galactosidase; lacZ fragment
   2756..2887    +  CDS            YL352_YEAST (fragment): Experimental evidence at protein level: Swiss-Prot protein existence level 1. Substrate recognition component of a SCF (SKP1-CUL1-F-box protein) E3 ubiquitin-protein ligase complex which mediates the ubiquitination and subsequent proteasomal degradation of target proteins. Probably recognizes and binds to phosphorylated target proteins (By similarity). From Saccharomyces cerevisiae (strain ATCC 204508 / S288c) (Baker's yeast).
   2931..2964    -  protein_bind   FRT (minimal): supports FLP-mediated excision but not integration (Turan and Bode, 2011) FLP recombinase from the Saccharomyces cerevisiae 2μ plasmid
   3434..3453    +  CDS            lacZα (fragment): LacZα fragment of β-galactosidase; lacZ fragment
   3478..3495    -  terminator     rrnB T2 terminator (fragment): transcription terminator T2 from the E. coli rrnB gene
   3720..4308    -  rep_origin     ori: high-copy-number ColE1/pMB1/pBR322/pUC origin of replication
   4432..859     -  CDS            AmpR (across the origin): β-lactamase; bla; confers resistance to ampicillin, carbenicillin, and related antibiotics
