[The description below was written by a language model from this plasmid's Addgene catalogue record and pLannotate feature annotations shown in this document.]
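Description:
pCfB3040(XII-4 MarkerFree) is an empty backbone from the EasyClone-MarkerFree toolkit, designed for marker-less, CRISPR-Cas9-assisted integration of one or two expression cassettes into the Saccharomyces cerevisiae genome at site XII-4 on chromosome XII. It is a small (about 4.4 kb) E. coli-propagated plasmid carrying a high-copy ColE1/pUC-type origin and an ampicillin resistance gene (β-lactamase) with its own promoter. No yeast replication origin or yeast selection marker is annotated, consistent with its role as an integrative vector. It was derived from p0130 (pXII-4-DR-KlURA3) by amplifying the parent around its selection marker and religating, which removed the marker. The PAM sites within the integration regions were then eliminated by site-directed mutagenesis, presumably so that the integrated sequence is not recut by Cas9.

The cargo region sits between two stretches of yeast chromosomal sequence, annotated as fragments of NIT3 and of the YLR352W F-box protein gene, which evidently form part of the homology arms directing recombination at XII-4. Between them lie the ADH1 and CYC1 terminators in divergent orientation, flanking a central cloning position. Genes and their promoters, none of which are present in this empty vector, are inserted here so that each of up to two outward-reading genes ends at its own terminator. Minimal FRT-like sites are annotated just outside each arm. The short fragments called as KanR, lacZα, T7 promoter, 5S rRNA and rrnB terminators appear to be backbone remnants with no stated function. The plasmid is used to build yeast strains for synthetic biology and metabolic engineering without consuming selectable markers.
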