Addgene plasmid #73280: pCfB3040(XII-4 MarkerFree)
Purpose: (Empty Backbone) EasyClone-MarkerFree backbone vector for the addition of 1 or 2 genes and promoters for integration into site XII-4 (Chr XII:830227..831248)
Depositing lab: Irina Borodina. Depositing organization: Danmarks Tekniske Universitet. Publication: EasyClone-MarkerFree: A vector toolkit for marker-less integration of genes into Saccharomyces cerevisiae via CRISPR-Cas9. Jessop-Fabre MM, Jakociunas T, Stovicek V, Dai Z, Jensen MK, Keasling JD, Borodina I. Biotechnol J. 2016 Aug;11(8):1110-7. doi: 10.1002/biot.201600147. Epub 2016 Jun 23. PubMed 27166612.
Backbone
  Vector backbone: p0130 (pXII-4-DR-KlURA3)
  Backbone manufacturer: DTU
  Backbone size (bp): 4435
  Modifications to backbone: The pCfB3040 vector was created by amplifying the p0130 (pXII-4-DR-KlURA3) with primers that were designed to attach to either side of the selection markers, creating a fragment that no longer contained the marker. These fragments were then ligated to form the marker-less vectors. The PAM sites in the integration regions were removed by site-directed mutagenesis.
  Vector type: Yeast Expression, CRISPR, Synthetic Biology
Growth in bacteria
  Bacterial resistance: Ampicillin, 100 μg/mL
  Growth temperature: 37°C
  Growth strain: DH5alpha
  Copy number: High Copy
Gene/Insert
  Cloning method: Restriction Enzyme
Terms and licenses: Academic/Nonprofit Terms; Industry Terms: Not Available to Industry
How to cite: pCfB3040(XII-4 MarkerFree) was a gift from Irina Borodina (Addgene plasmid # 73280 ; http://n2t.net/addgene:73280 ; RRID:Addgene_73280)
