>Addgene plasmid #73280 | pCfB3040(XII-4 MarkerFree) | addgene partial sequence | sequence record 165999 | pNI-Rev 5'-CGTTGCTTTTTCGATTGATG-3'
TCTATTATTTATGATTTTTTGTATATACAATATTTCTAGTTTGTTAAAGAGAATTAAGAAAATAAATCTC
GAAAATAATAAAGGGAAAATCAGTTTTTGATATCAAAATTATACATGTCAACGATAATACAAAATATAAT
ACAAACTATAAGATGTTATCAGTATTTATTATGCATTTAGAATAAATTTTGTGTCGCCCTTATTCGACTC
ACTATAGAAGTTCCTATTCTCTAGAAAGTATAGGAACTTCACTTCATTTTATTTAAATTTGCGGCCGCGC
TGAGGTCTTAATTTTCTGCCGTACCTGGATGGTCATTTCTTAACAAATCCCTAAACTGGTATGTAAGTAT
TTGGTACACAATTTCTGGAGGAATAGCCGCTCCCAAAGATTGGCTTGACAAGGTTTTGGACTTCAAATCT
GGCATTTGGCTTCTTCCGACTCTGCTGTTTCCTATTGTTTCTAATAGGGTACGTACTGCCACGTATTTAA
TGAGTTGAATAAGAACACAGTTTTAGTATTGCCCCAACCTTATGAGCGCTAGTTAGATATAAAAGGATAA
GGGTAGCAATATAAATACAACTTAGTTGGTGGTAAAAGTAATGTCTACAACTTTTAAGAATTGTCGGATC
ACTACTTCATCAGATGAGGAGGGGAGGGTACACCAAATTCCACCTCTAATTCAATGAGCCATGTGAAATA
GCGCGGGTAACATACCTCCGTGAGGCATCCTTTTATTTGACTCTAATGGGGAATTGTACAAATTGGCTTC
AAGAATTGAGTAAACTATTAATGCCTCAGCACTAGTCCTGCAGGGGTAACGCCAGGGTTTTCCCAGTCAC
GACGTTGTAAAACGACGGCCAGTGAGCGCGCGTAATACGACTCACTATAGGGCGAATTGGGACGCGATCT
TCGAGCGTCCCAAAACCTTCTCAAGC
