>Addgene plasmid #73280 | pCfB3040(XII-4 MarkerFree) | addgene partial sequence | sequence record 166000 | pENTR-R 5'-ATGGCTCATAACACCCCTTG-3'
TCCCACCTGACCCCATGCCGAACTCAGAAGTGAAACGCCGTAGCGCCGATGGTAGTGTGGGGACTCCCCA
TGCGAGAGTAGGGAACTGCCAGGCATCAAATAAAACGAAAGGCTCAGTCGAAAGACTGGGCCTTTCGCCC
GGGCTAATTATGGGGTGTCGCCCTTATTCGACTCTATAGTGAAGTTCCTATTCTCTAGAAAGTATAGGAA
CTTCTGAAGTGGGGATTTAAATGCGGCCGCGCTGAGGGTTTAATGTATCCGGCTGTTCCTTCATAGCCCT
TTCAATGAACGTTGCAGCCCTTTGAAGATTGGCCATTTTGTCAGGACTCGAGCCTGACAGTTGGACCAAC
GCAACTTTAATTTTTTGTGAAAGAATCTTCGAAGCACTCATACTGGCGATCTTCACGCCCTCCTGCTATT
ACAAAAGCTGTGTTTTTACAAGAATCAAATTAAGTTAGCAAGATATTATACAACATTATTGATAATTTCA
ATATCGTGTTCGTACCTGATGACGTATCTGTGCATTGATAAGGCCCGCATGGTTTCAGAAAGCAGAGCGG
AACGATTCCAAATTAGTGGCCTTGTGCTTTGCATGTCAATTGTGTTACCTTCAGCTCGTGGATTTGTTTT
ATCAATACACAGTCTACAGTCAAGAATTTTTTTTATCAAATTTTGCGTTCGAGCGTATAAAATAGCCGCT
GTAGCTACTTAAGTTCCTGTTCAGCGATAGTTTTTTTCCATCACACGTACTATGGCAATTAAGTCCTCAG
CGAGCTCGCATGGAATGCGTGCGATGAGCGACCTCATGCTATACCTGAGAAAGCAACCTGACCTACAGGA
AAGAGTTACTCAAGAATAAGAATTTTCGTTTTAAAACCTAAGAGTCACTTTAAA
